>Addgene plasmid #185968 | pNB_EA_R1CiM_4EGFP_R3EGFPi2 | addgene full sequence | sequence record 370628 | Addgene NGS Result
CCTTGATGCCGTTCTTCTGCTTGTCGGCCATGATATAGACGTTGTGGCTGTTGTAGTTGTACTCCAGCTT
GTGCCCCAGGATGTTGCCGTCCTCCTTGAAGTCGATGCCCTTCAGCTCGATGCGGTTCACCAGGGTGTCG
CCCTCGAACTTCACCTCGGCGCGGGTCTTGTAGTTGCCGTCGTCCTTGAAGAAGATGGTGCGCTCCTGGA
CGTAGCCTTCGGGCATGGCGGACTTGAAGAAGTCGTGCTGCTTCATGTGGTCGGGGTAGCGGCTGAAGCA
CTGCACGCCGTAGGTCAGGGTGGTCACGAGGGTGGGCCAGGGCACGGGCAGCTTGCCGGTGGTGCAGATG
AACTTCAGGGTCAGCTTGCCGTAGGTGGCATCGCCCTCGCCCTCGCCGGACACGCTGAACTTGTGGCCGT
TTACGTCGCCGTCCAGCTCGACCAGGATGGGCACCACCCCGGTGAACAGCTCCTCGCCCTTGCTCACCAT
GGTACCTTTCTCGTCTGCTGTGAATTCGTACATGCAACCATTATCACCGCCAGAGGTAAAATAGTCAACA
CGCACGGTGTTACTCGAGGTGAAGACGAAAGGGCCTCGTGATACGCCTATTTTTATAGGTTAATGTCATG
ATAATAAAGATCTTGATGTTGGCGTCTTCGTTGTCGACTGTTCGTCTTCGTCCCAGTAGACGTCAGGTGG
CACTTTTCGGGGAAATGTGCGCGGAACCCCTATTTGTTTATTTTTCTAAATACATTCAAATATGTATCCG
CTCATGAGACAATAACCCTGATAAATGCTTCAATAATATTGAAAAAGGAAGAGTATGAGTATTCAACATT
TCCGTGTCGCCCTTATTCCCTTTTTTGCGGCATTTTGCCTTCCTGTTTTTGCTCACCCAGAAACGCTGGT
GAAAGTAAAAGATGCTGAAGATCAGTTGGGTGCACGAGTGGGTTACATCGAACTGGATCTCAACAGCGGT
AAGATCCTTGAGAGTTTTCGCCCCGAAGAACGTTTTCCAATGATGAGCACTTTTAAAGTTCTGCTATGTG
GCGCGGTATTATCCCGTATTGACGCCGGGCAAGAGCAACTCGGTCGCCGCATACACTATTCTCAGAATGA
CTTGGTTGAGTACTCACCAGTCACAGAAAAGCATCTTACGGATGGCATGACAGTAAGAGAATTATGCAGT
GCTGCCATAACCATGAGTGATAACACTGCGGCCAACTTACTTCTGACAACGATCGGAGGACCGAAGGAGC
TAACCGCTTTTTTGCACAACATGGGGGATCATGTAACTCGCCTTGATCGTTGGGAACCGGAGCTGAATGA
AGCCATACCAAACGACGAGCGTGACACCACGATGCCTGTAGCAATGGCAACAACGTTGCGCAAACTATTA
ACTGGCGAACTACTTACTCTAGCTTCCCGGCAACAATTAATAGACTGGATGGAGGCGGATAAAGTTGCAG
GACCACTTCTGCGCTCGGCCCTTCCGGCTGGCTGGTTTATTGCTGATAAATCTGGAGCCGGTGAGCGTGG
GTCTCGCGGTATCATTGCAGCACTGGGGCCAGATGGTAAGCCCTCCCGTATCGTAGTTATCTACACGACG
GGGAGTCAGGCAACTATGGATGAACGAAATAGACAGATCGCTGAGATAGGTGCCTCACTGATTAAGCATT
GGTAACTGTCAGACCAAGTTTACGAGCTCGCTTGGACTCCTGTTGATAGATCCAGTAATGACCTCAGAAC
TCCATCTGGATTTGTTCAGAACGCTCGGTTGCCGCCGGGCGTTTTTTATTGGTGAGAATCCAAGCACTAG
TCATGACCAAAATCCCTTAACGTGAGTTTTCGTTCCACTGAGCGTCAGACCCCGTAGAAAAGATCAAAGG
ATCTTCTTGAGATCCTTTTTTTCTGCGCGTAATCTGCTGCTTGCAAACAAAAAAACCACCGCTACCAGCG
GTGGTTTGTTTGCCGGATCAAGAGCTACCAACTCTTTTTCCGAAGGTAACTGGCTTCAGCAGAGCGCAGA
TACCAAATACTGTCCTTCTAGTGTAGCCGTAGTTAGGCCACCACTTCAAGAACTCTGTAGCACCGCCTAC
ATACCTCGCTCTGCTAATCCTGTTACCAGTGGCTGCTGCCAGTGGCGATAAGTCGTGTCTTACCGGGTTG
GACTCAAGACGATAGTTACCGGATAAGGCGCAGCGGTCGGGCTGAACGGGGGGTTCGTGCACACAGCCCA
GCTTGGAGCGAACGACCTACACCGAACTGAGATACCTACAGCGTGAGCTATGAGAAAGCGCCACGCTTCC
CGAAGGGAGAAAGGCGGACAGGTATCCGGTAAGCGGCAGGGTCGGAACAGGAGAGCGCACGAGGGAGCTT
CCAGGGGGAAACGCCTGGTATCTTTATAGTCCTGTCGGGTTTCGCCACCTCTGACTTGAGCGTCGATTTT
TGTGATGCTCGTCAGGGGGGCGGAGCCTATGGAAAAACGCCAGCAACGCGGCCTTTTTACGGTTCCTGGC
CTTTTGCTGGCCTTTTGCTCACATGTTCTTTCCTGCGTTATCCCCTGATTCTGTGGATAACCGTATTACC
GCCTTTGAGTGAGCTGATACCGCTCGCCGCAGCCGAACGGTTGTTTTGGAGCACGGAACTGCAGAATGAA
TAGCTTCTGCCAGGATCCTGACTGGCGACGTAATCCACGAAAATCTATACATTAAGACGATCTCTTTTTC
CGTCATCGCCTAGGTCTAGGGCGGCGGATTTGTCCTACTCAGGAGAGCGTTCACCGACAAACAACAGATA
AAACGAAAGGCCCAGTCTTTCGACTGAGCCTTTCGTTTTATTTGATGCCTCTAGATTACTTGTACAGCTC
GTCCATGCCGAGAGTGATCCCGGCGGCGGTCACGAACTCCAGCAGGACCATGTGATCGCGCTTCTCGTTG
GGGTCTTTGCTCAGGGCGGACTGGGTGCTCAGGTAGTGGTTGTCGGGCAGCAGCACGGGGCCGTCGCCGA
TGGGGGTGTTCTGCTGGTAGTGGTCGGCGAGCTGCACGCTGCCGTCCTCGATGTTGTGGCGGATCTTGAA
GTTCACCTTGATGCCGTTCTTCTGCTTGTCGGCCATGATATAGACGTTGTGGCTGTTGTAGTTGTACTCC
AGCTTGTGCCCCAGGATGTTGCCGTCCTCCTTGAAGTCGATGCCCTTCAGCTCGATGCGGTTCACCAGGG
TGTCGCCCTCGAACTTCACCTCGGCGCGGGTCTTGTAGTTGCCGTCGTCCTTGAAGAAGATGGTGCGCTC
CTGGACGTAGCCTTCGGGCATGGCGGACTTGAAGAAGTCGTGCTGCTTCATGTGGTCGGGGTAGCGGCTG
AAGCACTGCACGCCGTAGGTCAGGGTGGTCACGAGGGTGGGCCAGGGCACGGGCAGCTTGCCGGTGGTGC
AGATGAACTTCAGGGTCAGCTTGCCGTAGGTGGCATCGCCCTCGCCCTCGCCGGACACGCTGAACTTGTG
GCCGTTTACGTCGCCGTCCAGCTCGACCAGGATGGGCACCACCCCGGTGAACAGCTCCTCGCCCTTGCTC
ACCATGGTACCTTTCTCCTCTTTAATGAATTCAATTGTTATCCGCTCACAATTATCAATTGTTATCCGCT
CACAATTATCTCTCTATCACTGATAGGGATGTGCTCAGTATCTTGTTATCCGCTCACAATGTCAATCTCT
ATCACTGATAGGGACTCGAGGTGAAGACGAAAGGGCCTCGTGATACGCCTATTTTTATAGGTTAATGTCA
TGATAATAAAGATCCTGGTAACTCGAGTCCCTATCAGTGATAGAGATTGACATCCCTATCAGTGATAGAG
ATACTGAGCACATCAGCAGGACGCACTGACCGAATTCATTAAAGAGGAGAAAGGTACCATGGCACAAAAA
AGAAA
[261 nt withheld, positions 3926-4186]
ATGCAGCCGTCACTTAGAAGTGAGTATGAGTACCCTGTTTTTTCTCATGTTCAGGCAGGGATGTTCTCAC
CTGAGCTTAGAACCTTTACCAAAGGTGATGCGGAGAGATGGGTAAGCACAACCAAAAAAGCCAGTGATTC
TGCATTCTGGCTTGAGGTTGAAGGTAATTCCATGACCGCACCAACAGGCTCCAAGCCAAGCTTTCCTGAC
GGAATGTTAATTCTCGTTGACCCTGAGCAGGCTGTTGAGCCAGGTGATTTCTGCATAGCCAGACTTGGGG
GTGATGAGTTTACCTTCAAGAAACTGATCAGGGATAGCGGTCAGGTGTTTTTACAACCACTAAACCCACA
GTACCCAATGATCCCATGCAATGAGAGTTGTTCCGTTGTGGGGAAAGTTATCGCTAGTCAGTGGCCTGAA
GAGACGTTTGGCTGATCTAGAGGCATCAAATAAAACGAAAGGCCCAGTCTTTCGACTGAGCCTTTCGTTT
TATTTGATGCCTCTAGAGTCGCGGCCGCTTTACTTGTACAGCTCGTCCATGCCGAGAGTGATCCCGGCGG
CGGTCACGAACTCCAGCAGGACCATGTGATCGCGCTTCTCGTTGGGGTCTTTGCTCAGGGCGGACTGGGT
GCTCAGGTAGTGGTTGTCGGGCAGCAGCACGGGGCCGTCGCCGATGGGGGTGTTCTGCTGGTAGTGGTCG
GCGAGCTGCACGCTGCCGTCCTCGATGTTGTGGCGGATCTTGAAGTTCA
Features (pLannotate 1.2.2; 15 found; start..end, strand, type, name):
    720..824     +  promoter       AmpR promoter: bla
    825..1685    +  CDS            AmpR: β-lactamase; bla; confers resistance to ampicillin, carbenicillin, and related antibiotics
   1715..1809    +  terminator     lambda t0 terminator: transcription terminator from phage lambda
   1897..2485    +  rep_origin     ori: high-copy-number ColE1/pMB1/pBR322/pUC origin of replication
   2758..2844    -  terminator     rrnB T1 terminator: Escherichia coli rrnB; transcription terminator T1 from the E. coli rrnB gene
   2856..3575    -  CDS            EGFP: the original enhanced GFP (Yang et al., 1996) mammalian codon-optimized
   3605..3621    -  protein_bind   lac operator: The lac repressor binds to the lac operator to inhibit transcription in E. coli. This inhibition can be relieved by adding lactose or isopropyl-β-D-thiogalactopyranoside (IPTG). lac repressor encoded by lacI
   3629..3645    -  protein_bind   lac operator: The lac repressor binds to the lac operator to inhibit transcription in E. coli. This inhibition can be relieved by adding lactose or isopropyl-β-D-thiogalactopyranoside (IPTG). lac repressor encoded by lacI
   3651..3672    -  promoter       PLtetO-1 promoter (fragment): modified phage lambda PL promoter with tet operator sites (Lutz and Bujard, 1997)
   3683..3699    -  protein_bind   lac operator: The lac repressor binds to the lac operator to inhibit transcription in E. coli. This inhibition can be relieved by adding lactose or isopropyl-β-D-thiogalactopyranoside (IPTG). lac repressor encoded by lacI
   3699..3724    -  promoter       PLtetO-1 promoter (fragment): modified phage lambda PL promoter with tet operator sites (Lutz and Bujard, 1997)
   3808..3881    +  promoter       PLtetO-1 promoter: modified phage lambda PL promoter with tet operator sites (Lutz and Bujard, 1997)
   3912..4621    +  CDS            λ repressor (fragment) (sequence partly withheld): phage λ repressor; cI
   4636..4682    -  terminator     rrnB T1 terminator: transcription terminator T1 from the E. coli rrnB gene
   4706..490     -  CDS            EGFP (across the origin): the original enhanced GFP (Yang et al., 1996) mammalian codon-optimized
