[The description below was written by a language model from this plasmid's Addgene catalogue record and pLannotate feature annotations shown in this document.]
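Description:
pNB_EA_R1CiM_4EGFP_R3EGFPi2 is a synthetic-biology plasmid for Escherichia coli that carries a genetic IMPLY logic gate inserted between the AatII and PciI sites of a modular pZ-series backbone. It is maintained through a high-copy ColE1/pUC-type origin and selected with ampicillin via the bla gene and its own promoter, followed by a lambda t0 terminator. The catalogue lists a total size of 5,059 bp, whereas the sequenced record behind the feature table is 4,935 nt, so the two differ slightly.

The gate consists of three transcription units. A complete PLtetO-1 promoter, a lambda PL derivative bearing tet operator sites, drives a mutant lambda cI repressor, which the annotation detects only as a partial match to the wild-type protein. Two separate EGFP coding sequences lie on the opposite strand. One is preceded by a hybrid region that combines PLtetO-1-like fragments with three lac operators and is closed by an rrnB T1 terminator; this probably corresponds to the promoter the record calls "PlTataa". The other EGFP copy spans the numbering origin. According to the catalogue it is expressed from the lambda PR promoter, which cI represses, but no promoter is annotated upstream of it in the feature table.

Together these parts let TetR- and LacI-responsive inputs set the fluorescent output, directly at the operator-bearing promoter and indirectly through cI repression of PR. The record specifies characterisation in DH5alphaZ1, presumably because that strain supplies the TetR and LacI repressors, which are not annotated on the plasmid. The associated work used the construct to process two environmental chemical signals, though the record does not name the inducers.
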