Addgene plasmid #185968: pNB_EA_R1CiM_4EGFP_R3EGFPi2
Purpose: Molecular IMPLY gate, encodes mutant Ci protein from Plteto-1 promoter, and EGFP form PR and PlTataa promoter. Must be expressed in E.coli DH5alphaz1 for experimental characterization.
Depositing lab: Sangram Bagh. Depositing organization: Saha Institute of Nuclear Physics. Publication: Processing two environmental chemical signals with a synthetic genetic IMPLY gate, a 2-input-2-output integrated logic circuit, and a process pipeline to optimize its systems chemistry in Escherichia coli. Mukhopadhyay S, Sarkar K, Srivastava R, Pal A, Bagh S. Biotechnol Bioeng. 2020 May;117(5):1502-1512. doi: 10.1002/bit.27286. Epub 2020 Feb 7. PubMed 31981217.
Backbone
  Vector backbone: Pz
  Backbone manufacturer: expressys.
  Backbone size w/o insert (bp): 1856
  Total vector size (bp): 5059
  Modifications to backbone: INSERTED molecular IMPLY GATE
  Vector type: Synthetic Biology
Growth in bacteria
  Bacterial resistance: Ampicillin, 100 μg/mL
  Growth temperature: 37°C
  Growth strain: DH5alpha
  Copy number: High Copy
Gene/Insert
  Gene/Insert name: Molecular IMPLY gate
  Species: Synthetic
  Cloning method: Restriction Enzyme; 5′ cloning site AatII (not destroyed); 3′ cloning site PciI (not destroyed)
  Sequencing primers: 5′ TACTGGGACGAAGACGAACA; 3′ GTTGTTTTGGAGCACGGAAC
Terms and licenses: Academic/Nonprofit Terms; Industry Terms: Not Available to Industry
How to cite: pNB_EA_R1CiM_4EGFP_R3EGFPi2 was a gift from Sangram Bagh (Addgene plasmid # 185968 ; http://n2t.net/addgene:185968 ; RRID:Addgene_185968)
